>Addgene plasmid #123062 | pWS510 | addgene full sequence | sequence record 240721 | Addgene NGS Result
AGTCGGTCTCCTATGGCCGTATCAGCCCGTTTGAGAACGACTGCCGAGGATACATCCATTGCTAAATCAA
CACAAGATCCAATTGGTGATACAGAAATCAGTGTAGCAAATGCTAAGGGCAGCAGCGATAGCAACATTAA
GAATTCGCCAGGCGGAAACAGCGTTGGTCAGGAGTCGGAGCTAGAGCATGTCCCTGAGGAGGATGACTCT
GGTGACAAGGAAGCAGATCATGAGGATTCTGAGACAGCCACTGCGAAGAAGAGGAAAGCCCAACCATTGA
AGAATCCGAAGAAATCATTGAAGAGGGGCAGAGTCCCGGCGCCTTTGAATTTATCGGATAGCAACACTAA
TACACACGGTGGTAATATTAAGGACGGCAACTTGGCTTCGTCTAACTCTGCACATTTTCCTCCTGTTGCT
AATCAAAACGTGAAAAGCGCGCCCGCACAAGTTACTCAGCATTCCAAGTTCCAGCCCCGTGTCCAATACT
TGGGAAAGGCCAGTTCTAGACAATCTATACAAGTGAATAATAGCAGCAATAGTTATGGGAAACCACACAT
GCCCTCGGCGGGCATCATGAGCGCCATGAACCCTTACATGCCCATGAATCGCTACATAATGTCACCATAT
TATAATCCGTACGGTATCCCTCCACCTCACATGCTGAACAAGCCCATAATGACACCCTACGTGTCGTATC
CATATCCAATGGGACCGCGGACCTCCATTCCTTATGCTATGCAAGGTGGCAACGCTAGGCCCTACGAAGA
AAATGAGTATAGTGCTAGCAATTACAGAAACAAGAGGGTTAACGACTCATATGATTCGCCTTTGAGTGGC
ACCGCTTCCACTGGGAAAACCAGACGATCCGAGGAAGGCTCAAGAAATTCTAGCGTAGGATCAAGTGCGA
ATGCCGGTCCTACGCAACAGCGCGCGGATCTACGCCCAGCAGATATGATACCTGCTGAAGAATACCACTT
TGAACGGGATGCATTACTCTCGGCCAACACGAAAGCCAGAAGCGCAAGCACAAGCACAAGTACAAGCACA
AGCACAAACCGGGACAGGAGTTCATGGCATGAGGCAGAACCCAATAAAGACGAAGAAGAGGGTACGGACT
TGGCCATCGAGGACGGAGCGGTCCCCACTCCCACTTTTACTACGTTCCAGCGGACCTCGCAGCCGCAGCA
GCAATCACCTAGTCTTCTTCAAGGCGAAATCCGACTCTCATCGCATATTTTTGCCTTCGAGTTCCCCCTG
AGCTCTAGCAATGTAGACAAGAAAATGTTTATGAGCATATGTAATAAAGTATGGAATGAATCAAAGGAGC
TGACAAAAAAATCATCATCACATCACAGAACCGGAAAAGGATCCTGAGACCAGACCAATAAAAAACGCCC
GGCGGCAACCGAGCGTTCTGAACAAATCCAGATGGAGTTCTGAGGTCATTACTGGATCTATCAACAGGAG
TCCAAGCGAGCTCGATATCAAATTACGCCCCGCCCTGCCACTCATCGCAGTACTGTTGTAATTCATTAAG
CATTCTGCCGACATGGAAGCCATCACAAACGGCATGATGAACCTGAATCGCCAGCGGCATCAGCACCTTG
TCGCCTTGCGTATAATATTTGCCCATGGTGAAAACGGGGGCGAAGAAGTTGTCCATATTGGCCACGTTTA
AATCAAAACTGGTGAAACTCACCCAGGGATTGGCTGAAACGAAAAACATATTCTCAATAAACCCTTTAGG
GAAATAGGCCAGGTTTTCACCGTAACACGCCACATCTTGCGAATATATGTGTAGAAACTGCCGGAAATCG
TCGTGGTATTCACTCCAGAGCGATGAAAACGTTTCAGTTTGCTCATGGAAAACGGTGTAACAAGGGTGAA
CACTATCCCATATCACCAGCTCACCGTCTTTCATTGCCATACGAAATTCCGGATGAGCATTCATCAGGCG
GGCAAGAATGTGAATAAAGGCCGGATAAAACTTGTGCTTATTTTTCTTTACGGTCTTTAAAAAGGCCGTA
ATATCCAGCTGAACGGTCTGGTTATAGGTACATTGAGCAACTGACTGAAATGCCTCAAAATGTTCTTTAC
GATGCCATTGGGATATATCAACGGTGGTATATCCAGTGATTTTTTTCTCCATTTTAGCTTCCTTAGCTCC
TGAAAATCTCGATAACTCAAAAAATACGCCCGGTAGTGATCTTATTTCATTATGGTGAAAGTTGGAACCT
CTTACGTGCCCGATCAATCATGACCAAAATCCCTTAACGTGAGTTTTCGTTCCACTGAGCGTCAGACCCC
GTAGAAAAGATCAAAGGATCTTCTTGAGATCCTTTTTTTCTGCGCGTAATCTGCTGCTTGCAAACAAAAA
AACCACCGCTACCAGCGGTGGTTTGTTTGCCGGATCAAGAGCTACCAACTCTTTTTCCGAAGGTAACTGG
CTTCAGCAGAGCGCAGATACCAAATACTGTTCTTCTAGTGTAGCCGTAGTTAGGCCACCACTTCAAGAAC
TCTGTAGCACCGCCTACATACCTCGCTCTGCTAATCCTGTTACCAGTGGCTGCTGCCAGTGGCGATAAGT
CGTGTCTTACCGGGTTGGACTCAAGACGATAGTTACCGGATAAGGCGCAGCGGTCGGGCTGAACGGGGGG
TTCGTGCACACAGCCCAGCTTGGAGCGAACGACCTACACCGAACTGAGATACCTACAGCGTGAGCTATGA
GAAAGCGCCACGCTTCCCGAAGGGAGAAAGGCGGACAGGTATCCGGTAAGCGGCAGGGTCGGAACAGGAG
AGCGCACGAGGGAGCTTCCAGGGGGAAACGCCTGGTATCTTTATAGTCCTGTCGGGTTTCGCCACCTCTG
ACTTGAGCGTCGATTTTTGTGATGCTCGTCAGGGGGGCGGAGCCTATGGAAAAACGCCAGCAACGCGGCC
TTTTTACGGTTCCTGGCCTTTTGCTGGCCTTTTGCTCACATGTTCTTTCCTGCGTTATCCCCTGATTCTG
TGGATAACCGT
Features (pLannotate 1.2.2; 5 found; start..end, strand, type, name):
     13..1368    +  CDS            DIG1: DIG1_YEAST - Also known as RST1. Experimental evidence at protein level: Swiss-Prot protein existence level 1. DIG1 and DIG2 are negative regulators of the filamentation and pheromone induced mating program. DIG1 and DIG2 inhibit the transcriptional activity of STE12 by direct protein-protein interaction. DIG1 colocalizes to promoters with STE12 and redistributes with it during induction of filamentation (by butanol) or mating (by pheromone) to program specific genes, but binding of DIG1 to STE12 is reduced by pheromone treatment. From Saccharomyces cerevisiae (strain ATCC 204508 / S288c) (Bak
   1388..1422    -  terminator     lambda t0 terminator: minimal transcription terminator from phage lambda (Scholtissek and Grosse, 1987)
   1496..2152    -  CDS            cat: CAT_ECOLX - Experimental evidence at protein level: Swiss-Prot protein existence level 1. This enzyme is an effector of chloramphenicol resistance in bacteria. From Escherichia coli. This protein is used as a marker in many commonly used cloning vectors, such as pACYC184.
   2153..2250    -  promoter       cat promoter: promoter of the E. coli cat gene encoding chloramphenicol acetyltransferase
   2334..2922    +  rep_origin     ori: high-copy-number ColE1/pMB1/pBR322/pUC origin of replication
