[The description below was written by a language model from this plasmid's Addgene catalogue record and pLannotate feature annotations shown in this document.]
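Description:
pWS510 is a small (about 3 kb) part-storage plasmid built on pYTK001, the entry vector of the yeast modular cloning toolkit, and it carries the Saccharomyces cerevisiae DIG1 coding sequence. The "[3]" in the insert name most likely denotes the toolkit part position used for coding sequences, although the record does not spell this out. The catalogue classes it as a yeast expression vector, but the annotated features show only bacterial maintenance elements: a high-copy ColE1/pUC-type origin of replication and a chloramphenicol acetyltransferase gene driven by its native cat promoter and followed by a lambda t0 terminator. No yeast promoter, terminator, selectable marker or replication origin is annotated, so the plasmid appears to serve as a source of the DIG1 part to be assembled into a full transcription unit, not as something that expresses the gene in yeast on its own. The cloning method is listed as Gateway, yet no att recombination sites appear in the feature table, and this discrepancy cannot be resolved from the record.

The payload, DIG1 (also called RST1), encodes a negative regulator of the pheromone-induced mating and filamentation programs. It binds the transcription factor Ste12 directly and inhibits its transcriptional activity, and pheromone treatment reduces this binding. This matches the stated purpose of the plasmid as a negative regulator of Ste12. The construct was deposited alongside work on engineering a yeast model cell for rational tuning of GPCR signalling. In that setting, a DIG1 part would allow levels of this repressor to be set by the chosen promoter, adjusting the output of the Ste12-dependent pathway response.
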