Addgene plasmid #123062: pWS510
Purpose: Negative regulator of Ste12
Depositing lab: Tom Ellis. Depositing organization: Imperial College London. Publication: Engineering a Model Cell for Rational Tuning of GPCR Signaling. Shaw WM, Yamauchi H, Mead J, Gowers GF, Bell DJ, Oling D, Larsson N, Wigglesworth M, Ladds G, Ellis T. Cell. 2019 Apr 18;177(3):782-796.e27. doi: 10.1016/j.cell.2019.02.023. Epub 2019 Apr 4. PubMed 30955892.
Backbone
  Vector backbone: pYTK001
  Vector type: Yeast Expression
Growth in bacteria
  Bacterial resistance: Chloramphenicol, 25 μg/mL
  Growth temperature: 37°C
  Growth strain: NEB Turbo Competent E. coli
  Copy number: High Copy
Gene/Insert
  Gene/Insert name: Dig1 [3]
  Species: S. cerevisiae (budding yeast)
  Cloning method: Gateway Cloning
Terms and licenses: Academic/Nonprofit Terms; Industry Terms: Not Available to Industry
Depositor comments: Please visit https://www.biorxiv.org/content/10.1101/390559v1 for bioRxiv preprint.
How to cite: pWS510 was a gift from Tom Ellis (Addgene plasmid # 123062 ; http://n2t.net/addgene:123062 ; RRID:Addgene_123062)
